Addgene plasmid #235194: pTD68-rHUH
Purpose: To express rHUH-myc in bacteria
Depositing lab: Alice Ting. Depositing organization: Stanford University. Publication: Directed evolution of a sequence-specific covalent protein tag for RNA labeling. Huang R, Ting AY. Proc Natl Acad Sci U S A. 2025 Mar 4;122(9):e2422085122. doi: 10.1073/pnas.2422085122. Epub 2025 Feb 26. PubMed 40009639.
Backbone
  Vector backbone: pTD68
  Vector type: Bacterial Expression
Growth in bacteria
  Bacterial resistance: Ampicillin, 100 μg/mL
  Growth temperature: 37°C
  Growth strain: DH5alpha
  Copy number: Unknown
Gene/Insert
  Gene/Insert name: rHUH
Terms and licenses: Academic/Nonprofit Terms; Industry Terms: Not Available to Industry
How to cite: pTD68-rHUH was a gift from Alice Ting (Addgene plasmid # 235194 ; http://n2t.net/addgene:235194 ; RRID:Addgene_235194)
