[The description below was written by a language model from this plasmid's Addgene catalogue record and pLannotate feature annotations shown in this document.]
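Description:
pTD68-rHUH is a 5.7 kb bacterial expression plasmid built on the pTD68 backbone, which by its annotated features is a pET-style T7 vector. It is maintained in E. coli through a ColE1/pMB1-type origin accompanied by the pBR322 bom site and the rop gene, which moderates copy number (the catalogue lists copy number as unknown). Selection is by ampicillin through the bla gene and its native promoter. An f1 phage origin is also present, and two short tetracycline-resistance fragments flanking the lacI region appear to be non-functional remnants of the pBR322 lineage.

The expression cassette consists of a T7 promoter followed by a lac operator, the strong phage T7 gene 10 ribosome binding site, the coding region and a T7 terminator. A plasmid-borne lacI gene under its own promoter supplies repressor. Expression therefore depends on a host providing T7 RNA polymerase and is relieved by IPTG. The insert, rHUH, is annotated as a fragment matching the Rep protein of porcine circovirus 2, an HUH-type endonuclease domain that naturally nicks a specific single-stranded DNA sequence and becomes covalently joined to the 5' phosphate through a tyrosine. A Myc epitope tag follows at the C-terminal end for detection. A short downstream match to a T7 gene 10B-derived solubility tag is also annotated, but the record does not show whether it is translated as part of the product.

According to the associated publication title, rHUH arose from directed evolution of a sequence-specific covalent protein tag for RNA labeling. The plasmid's stated purpose is to produce rHUH-myc in bacteria. The specific mutations distinguishing rHUH from the parental domain are not given in the record.
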