Features (pLannotate 1.2.2; 19 found; start..end, strand, type, name):
      1..105     +  promoter       AmpR promoter: bla
    106..966     +  CDS            AmpR: β-lactamase; bla; confers resistance to ampicillin, carbenicillin, and related antibiotics
   1137..1725    +  rep_origin     ori: high-copy-number ColE1/pMB1/pBR322/pUC origin of replication
   1911..2050    -  misc_feature   bom: basis of mobility region from pBR322
   2152..2343    -  CDS            rop: Rop protein, which maintains plasmids at low copy number; rop
   2360..2740    +  CDS            YPB1_ECOLX: Protein predicted: Swiss-Prot protein existence level 4. From Escherichia coli.
   2812..3103    -  CDS            TcR (fragment): tetracycline efflux protein; tet; confers resistance to tetracycline
   3118..3139    -  protein_bind   CAP binding site: CAP binding activates transcription in the presence of cAMP. E. coli catabolite activator protein
   3152..4234    -  CDS            lacI: lac repressor; lacI; The lac repressor binds to the lac operator to inhibit transcription in E. coli. This inhibition can be relieved by adding lactose or isopropyl-β-D-thiogalactopyranoside (IPTG).
   4235..4312    -  promoter       lacI promoter: lacI
   4320..4599    -  CDS            TcR (fragment): tetracycline efflux protein; tet; confers resistance to tetracycline
   4621..4639    +  promoter       T7 promoter: promoter for bacteriophage T7 RNA polymerase
   4640..4664    +  protein_bind   lac operator: The lac repressor binds to the lac operator to inhibit transcription in E. coli. This inhibition can be relieved by adding lactose or isopropyl-β-D-thiogalactopyranoside (IPTG). lac repressor encoded by lacI
   4679..4701    +  RBS            RBS: efficient ribosome binding site from bacteriophage T7 gene 10 (Olins and Rangwala, 1989)
   4708..5055    +  CDS            Rep (fragment): REP_PCV2 - Experimental evidence at protein level: Swiss-Prot protein existence level 1. Essential for the replication of viral ssDNA. The closed circular ssDNA genome is first converted to a superhelical dsDNA. Rep and/or Rep' binds a specific hairpin at the genome origin of replication. Introduces an endonucleolytic nick within the conserved sequence 5'-AGTATTAC-3' in the intergenic region of the genome, thereby initiating the rolling circle replication (RCR). Following cleavage, binds covalently to the 5'-phosphate of DNA as a tyrosyl ester. The cleavage gives rise to a free 3'-OH that serv
   5065..5091    +  CDS            Myc (fragment): Myc (human c-Myc proto-oncogene) epitope tag
   5105..5154    +  CDS            SET1 (fragment): solubility-enhancement tag derived from T7 phage gene 10B
   5162..5209    +  terminator     T7 terminator: transcription terminator for bacteriophage T7 RNA polymerase
   5246..5674    +  rep_origin     f1 ori (sequence partly withheld): f1 bacteriophage origin of replication; arrow indicates direction of (+) strand synthesis
>Addgene plasmid #235194 | pTD68-rHUH | addgene full sequence | sequence record 466773 | Addgene NGS Result
CGCGGAACCCCTATTTGTTTATTTTTCTAAATACATTCAAATATGTATCCGCTCATGAGACAATAACCCT
GATAAATGCTTCAATAATATTGAAAAAGGAAGAGTATGAGTATTCAACATTTCCGTGTCGCCCTTATTCC
CTTTTTTGCGGCATTTTGCCTTCCTGTTTTTGCTCACCCAGAAACGCTGGTGAAAGTAAAAGATGCTGAA
GATCAGTTGGGTGCACGAGTGGGTTACATCGAACTGGATCTCAACAGCGGTAAGATCCTTGAGAGTTTTC
GCCCCGAAGAACGTTTTCCAATGATGAGCACTTTTAAAGTTCTGCTATGTGGCGCGGTATTATCCCGTAT
TGACGCCGGGCAAGAGCAACTCGGTCGCCGCATACACTATTCTCAGAATGACTTGGTTGAGTACTCACCA
GTCACAGAAAAGCATCTTACGGATGGCATGACAGTAAGAGAATTATGCAGTGCTGCCATAACCATGAGTG
ATAACACTGCGGCCAACTTACTTCTGACAACGATCGGAGGACCGAAGGAGCTAACCGCTTTTTTGCACAA
CATGGGGGATCATGTAACTCGCCTTGATCGTTGGGAACCGGAGCTGAATGAAGCCATACCAAACGACGAG
CGTGACACCACGATGCCTGCAGCAATGGCAACAACGTTGCGCAAACTATTAACTGGCGAACTACTTACTC
TAGCTTCCCGGCAACAATTAATAGACTGGATGGAGGCGGATAAAGTTGCAGGACCACTTCTGCGCTCGGC
CCTTCCGGCTGGCTGGTTTATTGCTGATAAATCTGGAGCCGGTGAGCGTGGGTCTCGCGGTATCATTGCA
GCACTGGGGCCAGATGGTAAGCCCTCCCGTATCGTAGTTATCTACACGACGGGGAGTCAGGCAACTATGG
ATGAACGAAATAGACAGATCGCTGAGATAGGTGCCTCACTGATTAAGCATTGGTAACTGTCAGACCAAGT
TTACTCATATATACTTTAGATTGATTTAAAACTTCATTTTTAATTTAAAAGGATCTAGGTGAAGATCCTT
TTTGATAATCTCATGACCAAAATCCCTTAACGTGAGTTTTCGTTCCACTGAGCGTCAGACCCCGTAGAAA
AGATCAAAGGATCTTCTTGAGATCCTTTTTTTCTGCGCGTAATCTGCTGCTTGCAAACAAAAAAACCACC
GCTACCAGCGGTGGTTTGTTTGCCGGATCAAGAGCTACCAACTCTTTTTCCGAAGGTAACTGGCTTCAGC
AGAGCGCAGATACCAAATACTGTCCTTCTAGTGTAGCCGTAGTTAGGCCACCACTTCAAGAACTCTGTAG
CACCGCCTACATACCTCGCTCTGCTAATCCTGTTACCAGTGGCTGCTGCCAGTGGCGATAAGTCGTGTCT
TACCGGGTTGGACTCAAGACGATAGTTACCGGATAAGGCGCAGCGGTCGGGCTGAACGGGGGGTTCGTGC
ACACAGCCCAGCTTGGAGCGAACGACCTACACCGAACTGAGATACCTACAGCGTGAGCTATGAGAAAGCG
CCACGCTTCCCGAAGGGAGAAAGGCGGACAGGTATCCGGTAAGCGGCAGGGTCGGAACAGGAGAGCGCAC
GAGGGAGCTTCCAGGGGGAAACGCCTGGTATCTTTATAGTCCTGTCGGGTTTCGCCACCTCTGACTTGAG
CGTCGATTTTTGTGATGCTCGTCAGGGGGGCGGAGCCTATGGAAAAACGCCAGCAACGCGGCCTTTTTAC
GGTTCCTGGCCTTTTGCTGGCCTTTTGCTCACATGTTCTTTCCTGCGTTATCCCCTGATTCTGTGGATAA
CCGTATTACCGCCTTTGAGTGAGCTGATACCGCTCGCCGCAGCCGAACGACCGAGCGCAGCGAGTCAGTG
AGCGAGGAAGCGGAAGAGCGCCTGATGCGGTATTTTCTCCTTACGCATCTGTGCGGTATTTCACACCGCA
ATGGTGCACTCTCAGTACAATCTGCTCTGATGCCGCATAGTTAAGCCAGTATACACTCCGCTATCGCTAC
GTGACTGGGTCATGGCTGCGCCCCGACACCCGCCAACACCCGCTGACGCGCCCTGACGGGCTTGTCTGCT
CCCGGCATCCGCTTACAGACAAGCTGTGACCGTCTCCGGGAGCTGCATGTGTCAGAGGTTTTCACCGTCA
TCACCGAAACGCGCGAGGCAGCTGCGGTAAAGCTCATCAGCGTGGTCGTGAAGCGATTCACAGATGTCTG
CCTGTTCATCCGCGTCCAGCTCGTTGAGTTTCTCCAGAAGCGTTAATGTCTGGCTTCTGATAAAGCGGGC
CATGTTAAGGGCGGTTTTTTCCTGTTTGGTCACTGATGCCTCCGTGTAAGGGGGATTTCTGTTCATGGGG
GTAATGATACCGATGAAACGAGAGAGGATGCTCACGATACGGGTTACTGATGATGAACATGCCCGGTTAC
TGGAACGTTGTGAGGGTAAACAACTGGCGGTATGGATGCGGCGGGACCAGAGAAAAATCACTCAGGGTCA
ATGCCAGCGCTTCGTTAATACAGATGTAGGTGTTCCACAGGGTAGCCAGCAGCATCCTGCGATGCAGATC
CGGAACATAATGGTGCAGGGCGCTGACTTCCGCGTTTCCAGACTTTACGAAACACGGAAACCGAAGACCA
TTCATGTTGTTGCTCAGGTCGCAGACGTTTTGCAGCAGCAGTCGCTTCACGTTCGCTCGCGTATCGGTGA
TTCATTCTGCTAACCAGTAAGGCAACCCCGCCAGCCTAGCCGGGTCCTCAACGACAGGAGCACGATCATG
CGCACCCGTGGGGCCGCCATGCCGGCGATAATGGCCTGCTTCTCGCCGAAACGTTTGGTGGCGGGACCAG
TGACGAAGGCTTGAGCGAGGGCGTGCAAGATTCCGAATACCGCAAGCGACAGGCCGATCATCGTCGCGCT
CCAGCGAAAGCGGTCCTCGCCGAAAATGACCCAGAGCGCTGCCGGCACCTGTCCTACGAGTTGCATGATA
AAGAAGACAGTCATAAGTGCGGCGACGATAGTCATGCCCCGCGCCCACCGGAAGGAGCTGACTGGGTTGA
AGGCTCTCAAGGGCATCGGTCGAGATCCCGGTGCCTAATGAGTGAGCTAACTTACATTAATTGCGTTGCG
CTCACTGCCCGCTTTCCAGTCGGGAAACCTGTCGTGCCAGCTGCATTAATGAATCGGCCAACGCGCGGGG
AGAGGCGGTTTGCGTATTGGGCGCCAGGGTGGTTTTTCTTTTCACCAGTGAGACGGGCAACAGCTGATTG
CCCTTCACCGCCTGGCCCTGAGAGAGTTGCAGCAAGCGGTCCACGCTGGTTTGCCCCAGCAGGCGAAAAT
CCTGTTTGATGGTGGTTAACGGCGGGATATAACATGAGCTGTCTTCGGTATCGTCGTATCCCACTACCGA
GATATCCGCACCAACGCGCAGCCCGGACTCGGTAATGGCGCGCATTGCGCCCAGCGCCATCTGATCGTTG
GCAACCAGCATCGCAGTGGGAACGATGCCCTCATTCAGCATTTGCATGGTTTGTTGAAAACCGGACATGG
CACTCCAGTCGCCTTCCCGTTCCGCTATCGGCTGAATTTGATTGCGAGTGAGATATTTATGCCAGCCAGC
CAGACGCAGACGCGCCGAGACAGAACTTAATGGGCCCGCTAACAGCGCGATTTGCTGGTGACCCAATGCG
ACCAGATGCTCCACGCCCAGTCGCGTACCGTCTTCATGGGAGAAAATAATACTGTTGATGGGTGTCTGGT
CAGAGACATCAAGAAATAACGCCGGAACATTAGTGCAGGCAGCTTCCACAGCAATGGCATCCTGGTCATC
CAGCGGATAGTTAATGATCAGCCCACTGACGCGTTGCGCGAGAAGATTGTGCACCGCCGCTTTACAGGCT
TCGACGCCGCTTCGTTCTACCATCGACACCACCACGCTGGCACCCAGTTGATCGGCGCGAGATTTAATCG
CCGCGACAATTTGCGACGGCGCGTGCAGGGCCAGACTGGAGGTGGCAACGCCAATCAGCAACGACTGTTT
GCCCGCCAGTTGTTGTGCCACGCGGTTGGGAATGTAATTCAGCTCCGCCATCGCCGCTTCCACTTTTTCC
CGCGTTTTCGCAGAAACGTGGCTGGCCTGGTTCACCACGCGGGAAACGGTCTGATAAGAGACACCGGCAT
ACTCTGCGACATCGTATAACGTTACTGGTTTCACATTCACCACCCTGAATTGACTCTCTTCCGGGCGCTA
TCATGCCATACCGCGAAAGGTTTTGCGCCATTCGATGGTGTCCGGGATCTCGACGCTCTCCCTTATGCGA
CTCCTGCATTAGGAAGCAGCCCAGTAGTAGGTTGAGGCCGTTGAGCACCGCCGCCGCAAGGAATGGTGCA
TGCAAGGAGATGGCGCCCAACAGTCCCCCGGCCACGGGGCCTGCCACCATACCCACGCCGAAACAAGCGC
TCATGAGCCCGAAGTGGCGAGCCCGATCTTCCCCATCGGTGATGTCGGCGATATAGGCGCCAGCAACCGC
ACCTGTGGCGCCGGTGATGCCGGCCACGATGCGTCCGGCGTAGAGGATCGAGATCTCGATCCCGCGAAAT
TAATACGACTCACTATAGGGGAATTGTGAGCGGATAACAATTCCCCTCTAGAAATAATTTTGTTTAACTT
TAAGAAGGAGATATACCATGCCGTCAAAGAAAAACTGGCGCAGTGGGCCGCAGCCCCACAAGCGATGGGT
GTTCACGCTGCACCATCCGTCTGAGGACGACCGCAAGAAAATTAGGGATCTTCCCATTTCCCTGTTCGAT
TACTTCATAGTTGGCGAAGAAGGTAATGAGGAGGGACGCACACCTCACCTTCAAGGATTCGCAAACTTCG
CAAAGAAACAGACATTTCACAAGGTGAAGTGGTATTTGGGTGCCCGGTGTTGGATAGAGGAGGCCAGGGG
GACAGACCAACAAAATAAAGCATATTGCAGTAAAGAGGGAAACCTCCTCAGGGAGTGCGGCGCTCCACGA
TCTCAAGGCCGGCGTGGATCCGAACAAAAGCTTATTTCTGAAGAGGACTTGTAATAGCTCGAGGGCTGCT
AACAAAGCCCGAAAGGAAGCTGAGTTGGCTGCTGCCACCGCTGAGCAATAACTAGCATAACCCCTTGGGG
CCTCTAAACGGGTCTTGAGGGGTTTTTTGCTGAAAGGAGGAACTATATCCGGATTGGCGAATGGG
[124 nt withheld, positions 5246-5369]
C
[91 nt withheld, positions 5371-5461]
A
[49 nt withheld, positions 5463-5511]
CCTTTGACGTTGGAGTCCACGTTCTTT
[37 nt withheld, positions 5539-5575]
ACCCTATCTCGGTCTATTCTTTTGATTTATAAGGGATTTTGCCGATTTCGGCCTATTGGTTAAAAAATGA
GCTGATTTAACAAAAATTTAACGCGAATTTTAACAAAATATTAACGCTTACAATTTAGGTGGCACTTTTC
GGGGAAATGTG
